Addgene plasmid #231707: pVSVΔG-eGFP-linker
Purpose: Encodes the genome of VSV driven by a T7 polymerase promoter. It lacks the G protein (glycoprotein) and encodes eGFP.
Depositing lab: Ron Geller. Depositing organization: Institute for Integrative Systems Biology (I²SysBio). Publication: An efficient plasmid-based system for the recovery of recombinant vesicular stomatitis virus encoding foreign glycoproteins. Marques MC, Andreu-Moreno I, Sanjuan R, Elena SF, Geller R. Sci Rep. 2024 Jun 25;14(1):14644. doi: 10.1038/s41598-024-65384-8. PubMed 38918479.
Backbone
  Vector backbone: pBluescript SK(+)
  Vector type: Mammalian Expression ; VSV expression
Growth in bacteria
  Bacterial resistance: Ampicillin, 100 μg/mL
  Growth temperature: 37°C
  Growth strain: DH5alpha
  Copy number: High Copy
Gene/Insert
  Gene/Insert name: VSV antigenome
  Species: vesicular stomatitis virus
  Mutation: ΔG (VSV glycoprotein removed)
  Promoter: T7
  Cloning method: Other
Resource information
  A portion of this plasmid was derived from a plasmid made by: John Rose (pVSVFL-2; Schnell et al., 1996)
Terms and licenses: Academic/Nonprofit Terms; Industry Terms: Not Available to Industry
How to cite: pVSVΔG-eGFP-linker was a gift from Ron Geller (Addgene plasmid # 231707 ; http://n2t.net/addgene:231707 ; RRID:Addgene_231707)
