[The description below was written by a language model from this plasmid's Addgene catalogue record and pLannotate feature annotations shown in this document.]
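Description:
pVSVΔG-eGFP-linker is a reverse-genetics plasmid carrying a full antigenomic cDNA of vesicular stomatitis virus (Indiana serotype, by annotation) from which the glycoprotein gene has been removed. It is built on pBluescript SK(+), so it is maintained in E. coli at high copy from the pUC-type ColE1 origin under ampicillin selection (AmpR with its bla promoter). It also retains the usual Bluescript remnants: an f1 origin, lacZα and lac promoter/operator fragments, and a T3 promoter. The sequenced record is about 13.5 kb, and part of the construct derives from an earlier full-length VSV clone.

The viral cassette begins at a T7 promoter and reads through N, P and M, then an EGFP open reading frame, then the large polymerase gene L. EGFP therefore sits between M and L, the position normally occupied by G. The "linker" in the name presumably refers to a cloning site near this locus for inserting foreign glycoprotein genes, but the record does not annotate or define it. Downstream of L, a hepatitis delta virus ribozyme cleaves the T7 transcript to generate a precise 3′ end for the antigenome, and a T7 terminator follows. The short "SET1" hit between them is most likely an incidental match to T7 phage-derived sequence rather than a functional tag.

In cells supplying T7 RNA polymerase, the transcript can be encapsidated and replicated to recover recombinant virus, typically with N, P and L provided from helper plasmids. Because G is absent, the particles need an envelope protein supplied in trans and otherwise cannot spread. Infected cells are marked by GFP fluorescence. The associated publication describes a plasmid-based system for recovering VSV that carries foreign glycoproteins, which fits use in pseudotyping and in building glycoprotein-swapped viruses.
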