Features (pLannotate 1.2.2; 19 found; start..end, strand, type, name):
     33..461     -  rep_origin     f1 ori (sequence partly withheld): f1 bacteriophage origin of replication; arrow indicates direction of (+) strand synthesis
    466..623     -  CDS            lacZα (fragment): LacZα fragment of β-galactosidase; lacZ fragment
    626..644     +  promoter       T7 promoter: promoter for bacteriophage T7 RNA polymerase
    708..1973    +  CDS            N: NCAP_VSIVA - Experimental evidence at protein level: Swiss-Prot protein existence level 1. Encapsidates the genome in a ratio of one N per nine ribonucleotides, protecting it from nucleases. The encapsidated genomic RNA is termed the NC and serves as template for transcription and replication. Nucleocapsid assembly is concommitant with replication, therefore viral replication depends on the intracellular concentration of free N, termed N(0). All replicative products are resistant to nucleases. From Vesicular stomatitis Indiana virus (strain San Juan) (VSIV).
   2040..2834    +  CDS            P: PHOSP_VSIVA - Experimental evidence at protein level: Swiss-Prot protein existence level 1. Essential component of the RNA polymerase transcription and replication complex. Binds the viral ribonucleocapsid and positions the L polymerase on the template. May act as a chaperone for newly synthesized free N protein, so-called N(0). Plays a role in virion assembly. From Vesicular stomatitis Indiana virus (strain San Juan) (VSIV).
   2894..3604    +  CDS            M: MATRX_VSIVG - Experimental evidence at protein level: Swiss-Prot protein existence level 1. Inhibits mRNA nuclear export through direct interaction with host RAE1-NUP98 complex, thereby preventing interferon signaling and establishment of antiviral state in infected cells. Induces cell- rounding, cytoskeleton disorganization and apoptosis in infected cell. Inhibits host transcription, possibly through interaction with host DNA repair factor IIH/TFIIH GTF2H5 subunit (By similarity). From Vesicular stomatitis Indiana virus (strain Glasgow) (VSIV).
   3781..4500    +  CDS            EGFP: the original enhanced GFP (Yang et al., 1996) mammalian codon-optimized
   4610..10936   +  CDS            L: L_VSIVM - Experimental evidence at protein level: Swiss-Prot protein existence level 1. Responsible for RNA synthesis (replicase and transcriptase), cap addition, and cap methylation (By similarity). Performs also the polyadenylation of subgenomic mRNAs by a stuttering mechanism at a slipery stop site present at the end of viral genes (By similarity). The template is composed of the viral RNA tightly encapsidated by the nucleoprotein (N) (By similarity). The viral polymerase binds to the genomic RNA at the 3' leader promoter, thereby initiating either genome replication or mRNA transcription.
  11036..11127   +  ncRNA          HDV ribozyme: Accession: RF00094 - Hepatitis delta virus ribozyme
  11135..11184   +  CDS            SET1 (fragment): solubility-enhancement tag derived from T7 phage gene 10B
  11192..11239   +  terminator     T7 terminator: transcription terminator for bacteriophage T7 RNA polymerase
  11307..11325   -  promoter       T3 promoter: promoter for bacteriophage T3 RNA polymerase
  11368..11390   -  protein_bind   lac operator (fragment): The lac repressor binds to the lac operator to inhibit transcription in E. coli. This inhibition can be relieved by adding lactose or isopropyl-β-D-thiogalactopyranoside (IPTG). lac repressor encoded by lacI
  11394..11424   -  promoter       lac promoter: promoter for the E. coli lac operon
  11439..11460   -  protein_bind   CAP binding site: CAP binding activates transcription in the presence of cAMP. E. coli catabolite activator protein
  11473..11565   -  CDS            lacI (fragment): lac repressor; lacI; The lac repressor binds to the lac operator to inhibit transcription in E. coli. This inhibition can be relieved by adding lactose or isopropyl-β-D-thiogalactopyranoside (IPTG).
  11748..12336   -  rep_origin     ori: high-copy-number ColE1/pMB1/pBR322/pUC origin of replication
  12507..13367   -  CDS            AmpR: β-lactamase; bla; confers resistance to ampicillin, carbenicillin, and related antibiotics
  13368..13472   -  promoter       AmpR promoter: bla
>Addgene plasmid #231707 | pVSVΔG-eGFP-linker | addgene full sequence | sequence record 459851 | Addgene NGS Result
CACCTAAATTGTAAGCGTTAATATTTTGTTAAAATTCGCGTTAAATTTTTGTTAAATCAGCTCATTTTTT
AACCAATAGGCCGAAATCGGCAAAATCCCTTATAAATCAAAAGAATAGACCGAGATAGGGT
[37 nt withheld, positions 132-168]
AAAGAACGTGGACTCCAACGTCAAAGG
[49 nt withheld, positions 196-244]
T
[91 nt withheld, positions 246-336]
G
[124 nt withheld, positions 338-461]
CCCATTCGCCATTCAGGCTGCGCAACTGTTGGGAAGGGCGATCGGTGCGGGCCTCTTCGCTATTACGCCA
GCTGGCGAAAGGGGGATGTGCTGCAAGGCGATTAAGTTGGGTAACGCCAGGGTTTTCCCAGTCACGACGT
TGTAAAACGACGGCCAGTGAATTGTAATACGACTCACTATAGGACGAAGACAAACAAACCATTATTATCA
TTAAAAGGCTCAGGAGAAACTTTAACAGTAATCAAAATGTCTGTTACAGTCAAGAGAATCATTGACAACA
CAGTCGTAGTTCCAAAACTTCCTGCAAATGAGGATCCAGTGGAATACCCGGCAGATTACTTCAGAAAATC
AAAGGAGATTCCTCTTTACATCAATACTACAAAAAGTTTGTCAGATCTAAGAGGATATGTCTACCAAGGC
CTCAAATCCGGAAATGTATCAATCATACATGTCAACAGCTACTTGTATGGAGCATTAAAGGACATCCGGG
GTAAGTTGGATAAAGATTGGTCAAGTTTCGGAATAAACATCGGGAAAGCAGGGGATACAATCGGAATATT
TGACCTTGTATCCTTGAAAGCCCTGGACGGCGTACTTCCAGATGGAGTATCGGATGCTTCCAGAACCAGC
GCAGATGACAAATGGTTGCCTTTGTATCTACTTGGCTTATACAGAGTGGGCAGAACACAAATGCCTGAAT
ACAGAAAAAAGCTCATGGATGGGCTGACAAATCAATGCAAAATGATCAATGAACAGTTTGAACCTCTTGT
GCCAGAAGGTCGTGACATTTTTGATGTGTGGGGAAATGACAGTAATTACACAAAAATTGTCGCTGCAGTG
GACATGTTCTTCCACATGTTCAAAAAACATGAATGTGCCTCGTTCAGATACGGAACTATTGTTTCCAGAT
TCAAAGATTGTGCTGCATTGGCAACATTTGGACACCTCTGCAAAATAACCGGAATGTCTACAGAAGATGT
AACGACCTGGATCTTGAACCGAGAAGTTGCAGATGAAATGGTCCAAATGATGCTTCCAGGCCAAGAAATT
GACAAGGCCGATTCATACATGCCTTATTTGATCGACTTTGGATTGTCTTCTAAGTCTCCATATTCTTCCG
TCAAAAACCCTGCCTTCCACTTCTGGGGGCAATTGACAGCTCTTCTGCTCAGATCCACCAGAGCAAGGAA
TGCCCGACAGCCTGATGACATTGAGTATACATCTCTTACTACAGCAGGTTTGTTGTACGCTTATGCAGTA
GGATCCTCTGCCGACTTGGCACAACAGTTTTGTGTTGGAGATAACAAATACACTCCAGATGATAGTACCG
GAGGATTGACGACTAATGCACCGCCACAAGGCAGAGATGTGGTCGAATGGCTCGGATGGTTTGAAGATCA
AAACAGAAAACCGACTCCTGATATGATGCAGTATGCGAAAAGAGCAGTCATGTCACTGCAAGGCCTAAGA
GAGAAGACAATTGGCAAGTATGCTAAGTCAGAATTTGACAAATGACCCTATAATTCTCAGATCACCTATT
ATATATTATGCTACATATGAAAAAAACTAACAGATATCATGGATAATCTCACAAAAGTTCGTGAGTATCT
CAAGTCCTATTCTCGTCTGGATCAGGCGGTAGGAGAGATAGATGAGATCGAAGCACAACGAGCTGAAAAG
TCCAATTATGAGTTGTTCCAAGAGGATGGAGTGGAAGAGCATACTAAGCCCTCTTATTTTCAGGCAGCAG
ATGATTCTGACACAGAATCTGAACCAGAAATTGAAGACAATCAAGGCTTGTATGCACCAGATCCAGAAGC
TGAGCAAGTTGAAGGCTTTATACAGGGGCCTTTAGATGACTATGCAGATGAGGAAGTGGATGTTGTATTT
ACTTCGGACTGGAAACAGCCTGAGCTTGAATCTGACGAGCATGGAAAGACCTTACGGTTGACATCGCCAG
AGGGTTTAAGTGGAGAGCAGAAATCCCAGTGGCTTTCGACGATTAAAGCAGTCGTGCAAAGTGCCAAATA
CTGGAATCTGGCAGAGTGCACATTTGAAGCATCGGGAGAAGGGGTCATTATGAAGGAGCGCCAGATAACT
CCGGATGTATATAAGGTCACTCCAGTGATGAACACACATCCGTCCCAATCAGAAGCAGTATCAGATGTTT
GGTCTCTCTCAAAGACATCCATGACTTTCCAACCCAAGAAAGCAAGTCTTCAGCCTCTCACCATATCCTT
GGATGAATTGTTCTCATCTAGAGGAGAGTTCATCTCTGTCGGAGGTGACGGACGAATGTCTCATAAAGAG
GCCATCCTGCTCGGCCTGAGATACAAAAAGTTGTACAATCAGGCGAGAGTCAAATATTCTCTGTAGACTA
TGAAAAAAAGTAACAGATATCACGATCTAAGTGTTATCCCAATCCATTCATCATGAGTTCCTTAAAGAAG
ATTCTCGGTCTGAAGGGGAAAGGTAAGAAATCTAAGAAATTAGGGATCGCACCACCCCCTTATGAAGAGG
ACACTAGCATGGAGTATGCTCCGAGCGCTCCAATTGACAAATCCTATTTTGGAGTTGACGAGATGGACAC
CTATGATCCGAATCAATTAAGATATGAGAAATTCTTCTTTACAGTGAAAATGACGGTTAGATCTAATCGT
CCGTTCAGAACATACTCAGATGTGGCAGCCGCTGTATCCCATTGGGATCACATGTACATCGGAATGGCAG
GGAAACGTCCCTTCTACAAAATCTTGGCTTTTTTGGGTTCTTCTAATCTAAAGGCCACTCCAGCGGTATT
GGCAGATCAAGGTCAACCAGAGTATCACGCTCACTGCGAAGGCAGGGCTTATTTGCCACATAGGATGGGG
AAGACCCCTCCCATGCTCAATGTACCAGAGCACTTCAGAAGACCATTCAATATAGGTCTTTACAAGGGAA
CGATTGAGCTCACAATGACCATCTACGATGATGAGTCACTGGAAGCAGCTCCTATGATCTGGGATCATTT
CAATTCTTCCAAATTTTCTGATTTCAGAGAGAAGGCCTTAATGTTTGGCCTGATTGTCGAGAAAAAGGCA
TCTGGAGCGTGGGTCCTGGACTCTATCGGCCACTTCAAATGAGCTAGTCTAACTTCTAGCTTCTGAACAA
TCCCCGGTTTACTCAGTCTCCCCTAATTCCAGCCTCTCGAACAACTAATATCCTGTCTTTTCTATCCCTA
TGAAAAAAACTAACAGAGATCGATCTGTTTACGCGTCACTTTAATTAACTCAAATCCTGCTAGGTATGAA
AAAAACTAACAGATATCACGCTCGAGACCATGGTGAGCAAGGGCGAGGAGCTGTTCACCGGGGTGGTGCC
CATCCTGGTCGAGCTGGACGGCGACGTAAACGGCCACAAGTTCAGCGTGTCCGGCGAGGGCGAGGGCGAT
GCCACCTACGGCAAGCTGACCCTGAAGTTCATCTGCACCACCGGCAAGCTGCCCGTGCCCTGGCCCACCC
TCGTGACCACCCTGACCTACGGCGTGCAGTGCTTCAGCCGCTACCCCGACCACATGAAGCAGCACGACTT
CTTCAAGTCCGCCATGCCCGAAGGCTACGTCCAGGAGCGCACCATCTTCTTCAAGGACGACGGCAACTAC
AAGACCCGCGCCGAGGTGAAGTTCGAGGGCGACACCCTGGTGAACCGCATCGAGCTGAAGGGCATCGACT
TCAAGGAGGACGGCAACATCCTGGGGCACAAGCTGGAGTACAACTACAACAGCCACAACGTCTATATCAT
GGCCGACAAGCAGAAGAACGGCATCAAGGTGAACTTCAAGATCCGCCACAACATCGAGGACGGCAGCGTG
CAGCTCGCCGACCACTACCAGCAGAACACCCCCATCGGCGACGGCCCCGTGCTGCTGCCCGACAACCACT
ACCTGAGCACCCAGTCCGCCCTGAGCAAAGACCCCAACGAGAAGCGCGATCACATGGTCCTGCTGGAGTT
CGTGACCGCCGCCGGGATCACTCTCGGCATGGACGAGCTGTACAAGTAAGCTAGCCAGATTCTTCATGTT
TGGACCAAATCAACTTGTGATACCATGCTCAAAGAGGCCTCAATTATATTTGAGTTTTTAATTTTTATGA
AAAAAACTAACAGCAATCATGGAAGTCCACGATTTTGAGACCGACGAGTTCAATGATTTCAATGAAGATG
ACTATGCCACAAGAGAATTCCTGAATCCCGATGAGCGCATGACGTACTTGAATCATGCTGATTACAACCT
GAATTCTCCTCTAATTAGTGATGATATTGACAATTTAATCAGGAAATTCAATTCTCTTCCAATTCCCTCG
ATGTGGGATAGTAAGAACTGGGATGGAGTTCTTGAGATGTTAACGTCATGTCAAGCCAATCCCATCCCAA
CATCTCAGATGCATAAATGGATGGGAAGTTGGTTAATGTCTGATAATCATGATGCCAGTCAAGGGTATAG
TTTTTTACATGAAGTGGACAAAGAGGCAGAAATAACATTTGACGTGGTGGAGACCTTCATCCGCGGCTGG
GGCAACAAACCAATTGAATACATCAAAAAGGAAAGATGGACTGACTCATTCAAAATTCTCGCTTATTTGT
GTCAAAAGTTTTTGGACTTACACAAGTTGACATTAATCTTAAATGCTGTCTCTGAGGTGGAATTGCTCAA
CTTGGCGAGGACTTTCAAAGGCAAAGTCAGAAGAAGTTCTCATGGAACGAACATATGCAGGATTAGGGTT
CCCAGCTTGGGTCCTACTTTTATTTCAGAAGGATGGGCTTACTTCAAGAAACTTGATATTCTAATGGACC
GAAACTTTCTGTTAATGGTCAAAGATGTGATTATAGGGAGGATGCAAACGGTGCTATCCATGGTATGTAG
AATAGACAACCTGTTCTCAGAGCAAGACATCTTCTCCCTTCTAAATATCTACAGAATTGGAGATAAAATT
GTGGAGAGGCAGGGAAATTTTTCTTATGACTTGATTAAAATGGTGGAACCGATATGCAACTTGAAGCTGA
TGAAATTAGCAAGAGAATCAAGGCCTTTAGTCCCACAATTCCCTCATTTTGAAAATCATATCAAGACTTC
TGTTGATGAAGGGGCAAAAATTGACCGAGGTATAAGATTCCTCCATGATCAGATAATGAGTGTGAAAACA
GTGGATCTCACACTGGTGATTTATGGATCGTTCAGACATTGGGGTCATCCTTTTATAGATTATTACACTG
GACTAGAAAAATTACATTCCCAAGTAACCATGAAGAAAGATATTGATGTGTCATATGCAAAAGCACTTGC
AAGTGATTTAGCTCGGATTGTTCTATTTCAACAGTTCAATGATCATAAAAAGTGGTTCGTGAATGGAGAC
TTGCTCCCTCATGATCATCCCTTTAAAAGTCATGTTAAAGAAAATACATGGCCCACAGCTGCTCAAGTTC
AAGATTTTGGAGATAAATGGCATGAACTTCCGCTGATTAAATGTTTTGAAATACCCGACTTACTAGACCC
ATCGATAATATACTCTGACAAAAGTCATTCAATGAATAGGTCAGAGGTGTTGAAACATGTCCGAATGAAT
CCGAACACTCCTATCCCTAGTAAAAAGGTGTTGCAGACTATGTTGGACACAAAGGCTACCAATTGGAAAG
AATTTCTTAAAGAGATTGATGAGAAGGGCTTAGATGATGATGATCTAATTATTGGTCTTAAAGGAAAGGA
GAGGGAACTGAAGTTGGCAGGTAGATTTTTCTCCCTAATGTCTTGGAAATTGCGAGAATACTTTGTAATT
ACCGAATATTTGATAAAGACTCATTTCGTCCCTATGTTTAAAGGCCTGACAATGGCGGACGATCTAACTG
CAGTCATTAAAAAGATGTTAGATTCCTCATCCGGCCAAGGATTGAAGTCATATGAGGCAATTTGCATAGC
CAATCACATTGATTACGAAAAATGGAATAACCACCAAAGGAAGTTATCAAACGGCCCAGTGTTCCGAGTT
ATGGGCCAGTTCTTAGGTTATCCATCCTTAATCGAGAGAACTCATGAATTTTTTGAGAAAAGTCTTATAT
ACTACAATGGAAGACCAGACTTGATGCGTGTTCACAACAACACACTGATCAATTCAACCTCCCAACGAGT
TTGTTGGCAAGGACAAGAGGGTGGACTGGAAGGTCTACGGCAAAAAGGATGGAGTATCCTCAATCTACTG
GTTATTCAAAGAGAGGCTAAAATCAGAAACACTGCTGTCAAAGTCTTGGCACAAGGTGATAATCAAGTTA
TTTGCACACAGTATAAAACGAAGAAATCGAGAAACGTTGTAGAATTACAGGGTGCTCTCAATCAAATGGT
TTCTAATAATGAGAAAATTATGACTGCAATCAAAATAGGGACAGGGAAGTTAGGACTTTTGATAAATGAC
GATGAGACTATGCAATCTGCAGATTACTTGAATTATGGAAAAATACCGATTTTCCGTGGAGTGATTAGAG
GGTTAGAGACCAAGAGATGGTCACGAGTGACTTGTGTCACCAATGACCAAATACCCACTTGTGCTAATAT
AATGAGCTCAGTTTCCACAAATGCTCTCACCGTAGCTCATTTTGCTGAGAACCCAATCAATGCCATGATA
CAGTACAATTATTTTGGGACATTTGCTAGACTCTTGTTGATGATGCATGATCCTGCTCTTCGTCAATCAT
TGTATGAAGTTCAAGATAAGATACCGGGCTTGCACAGTTCTACTTTCAAATACGCCATGTTGTATTTGGA
CCCTTCCATTGGAGGAGTGTCGGGCATGTCTTTGTCCAGGTTTTTGATTAGAGCCTTCCCAGATCCCGTA
ACAGAAAGTCTCTCATTCTGGAGATTCATCCATGTACATGCTCGAAGTGAGCATCTGAAGGAGATGAGTG
CAGTATTTGGAAACCCCGAGATAGCCAAGTTTCGAATAACTCACATAGACAAGCTAGTAGAAGATCCAAC
CTCTCTGAACATCGCTATGGGAATGAGTCCAGCGAACTTGTTAAAGACTGAGGTTAAAAAATGCTTAATC
GAATCAAGACAAACCATCAGGAACCAGGTGATTAAGGATGCAACCATATATTTGTATCATGAAGAGGATC
GGCTCAGAAGTTTCTTATGGTCAATAAATCCTCTGTTCCCTAGATTTTTAAGTGAATTCAAATCAGGCAC
TTTTTTGGGAGTCGCAGACGGGCTCATCAGTCTATTTCAAAATTCTCGTACTATTCGGAACTCCTTTAAG
AAAAAGTATCATAGGGAATTGGATGATTTGATTGTGAGGAGTGAGGTATCCTCTTTGACACATTTAGGGA
AACTTCATTTGAGAAGGGGATCATGTAAAATGTGGACATGTTCAGCTACTCATGCTGACACATTAAGATA
CAAATCCTGGGGCCGTACAGTTATTGGGACAACTGTACCCCATCCATTAGAAATGTTGGGTCCACAACAT
CGAAAAGAGACTCCTTGTGCACCATGTAACACATCAGGGTTCAATTATGTTTCTGTGCATTGTCCAGACG
GGATCCATGACGTCTTTAGTTCACGGGGACCATTGCCTGCTTATCTAGGGTCTAAAACATCTGAATCTAC
ATCTATTTTGCAGCCTTGGGAAAGGGAAAGCAAAGTCCCACTGATTAAAAGAGCTACACGTCTTAGAGAT
GCTATCTCTTGGTTTGTTGAACCCGACTCTAAACTAGCAATGACTATACTTTCTAACATCCACTCTTTAA
CAGGCGAAGAATGGACCAAAAGGCAGCATGGGTTCAAAAGAACAGGGTCTGCCCTTCATAGGTTTTCGAC
ATCTCGGATGAGCCATGGTGGGTTCGCATCTCAGAGCACTGCAGCATTGACCAGGTTGATGGCAACTACA
GACACCATGAGGGATCTGGGAGATCAGAATTTCGACTTTTTATTCCAAGCAACGTTGCTCTATGCTCAAA
TTACCACCACTGTTGCAAGAGACGGATGGATCACCAGTTGTACAGATCATTATCATATTGCCTGTAAGTC
CTGTTTGAGACCCATAGAAGAGATCACCCTGGACTCAAGTATGGACTACACGCCCCCAGATGTATCCCAT
GTGCTGAAGACATGGAGGAATGGGGAAGGTTCGTGGGGACAAGAGATAAAACAGATCTATCCTTTAGAAG
GGAATTGGAAGAATTTAGCACCTGCTGAGCAATCCTATCAAGTCGGCAGATGTATAGGTTTTCTATATGG
AGACTTGGCGTATAGAAAATCTACTCATGCCGAGGACAGTTCTCTATTTCCTCTATCTATACAAGGTCGT
ATTAGAGGTCGAGGTTTCTTAAAAGGGTTGCTAGACGGATTAATGAGAGCAAGTTGCTGCCAAGTAATAC
ACCGGAGAAGTCTGGCTCATTTGAAGAGGCCGGCCAACGCAGTGTACGGAGGTTTGATTTACTTGATTGA
TAAATTGAGTGTATCACCTCCATTCCTTTCTCTTACTAGATCAGGACCTATTAGAGACGAATTAGAAACG
ATTCCCCACAAGATCCCAACCTCCTATCCGACAAGCAACCGTGATATGGGGGTGATTGTCAGAAATTACT
TCAAATACCAATGCCGTCTAATTGAAAAGGGAAAATACAGATCACATTATTCACAATTATGGTTATTCTC
AGATGTCTTATCCATAGACTTCATTGGACCATTCTCTATTTCCACCACCCTCTTGCAAATCCTATACAAG
CCATTTTTATCTGGGAAAGATAAGAATGAGTTGAGAGAGCTGGCAAATCTTTCTTCATTGCTAAGATCAG
GAGAGGGGTGGGAAGACATACATGTGAAATTCTTCACCAAGGACATATTATTGTGTCCAGAGGAAATCAG
ACATGCTTGCAAGTTCGGGATTGCTAAGGATAATAATAAAGACATGAGCTATCCCCCTTGGGGAAGGGAA
TCCAGAGGGACAATTACAACAATCCCTGTTTATTATACGACCACCCCTTACCCAAAGATGCTAGAGATGC
CTCCAAGAATCCAAAATCCCCTGCTGTCCGGAATCAGGTTGGGCCAATTACCAACTGGCGCTCATTATAA
AATTCGGAGTATATTACATGGAATGGGAATCCATTACAGGGACTTCTTGAGTTGTGGAGACGGCTCCGGA
GGGATGACTGCTGCATTACTACGAGAAAATGTGCATAGCAGAGGAATATTCAATAGTCTGTTAGAATTAT
CAGGGTCAGTCATGCGAGGCGCCTCTCCTGAGCCCCCCAGTGCCCTAGAAACTTTAGGAGGAGATAAATC
GAGATGTGTAAATGGTGAAACATGTTGGGAATATCCATCTGACTTATGTGACCCAAGGACTTGGGACTAT
TTCCTCCGACTCAAAGCAGGCTTGGGGCTTCAAATTGATTTAATTGTAATGGATATGGAAGTTCGGGATT
CTTCTACTAGCCTGAAAATTGAGACGAATGTTAGAAATTATGTGCACCGGATTTTGGATGAGCAAGGAGT
TTTAATCTACAAGACTTATGGAACATATATTTGTGAGAGCGAAAAGAATGCAGTAACAATCCTTGGTCCC
ATGTTCAAGACGGTCGACTTAGTTCAAACAGAATTTAGTAGTTCTCAAACGTCTGAAGTATATATGGTAT
GTAAAGGTTTGAAGAAATTAATCGATGAACCCAATCCCGATTGGTCTTCCATCAATGAATCCTGGAAAAA
CCTGTACGCATTCCAGTCATCAGAACAGGAATTTGCCAGAGCAAAGAAGGTTAGTACATACTTTACCTTG
ACAGGTATTCCCTCCCAATTCATTCCTGATCCTTTTGTAAACATTGAGACTATGCTACAAATATTCGGAG
TACCCACGGGTGTGTCTCATGCGGCTGCCTTAAAATCATCTGATAGACCTGCAGATTTATTGACCATTAG
CCTTTTTTATATGGCGATTATATCGTATTATAACATCAATCATATCAGAGTAGGACCGATACCTCCGAAC
CCCCCATCAGATGGAATTGCACAAAATGTGGGGATCGCTATAACTGGTATAAGCTTTTGGCTGAGTTTGA
TGGAGAAAGACATTCCACTATATCAACAGTGTTTAGCAGTTATCCAGCAATCATTCCCGATTAGGTGGGA
GGCTGTTTCAGTAAAAGGAGGATACAAGCAGAAGTGGAGTACTAGAGGTGATGGGCTCCCAAAAGATACC
CGAATTTCAGACTCCTTGGCCCCAATCGGGAACTGGATCAGATCTCTGGAATTGGTCCGAAACCAAGTTC
GTCTAAATCCATTCAATGAGATCTTGTTCAATCAGCTATGTCGTACAGTGGATAATCATTTGAAATGGTC
AAATTTGCGAAGAAACACAGGAATGATTGAATGGATCAATAGACGAATTTCAAAAGAAGACCGGTCTATA
CTGATGTTGAAGAGTGACCTACACGAGGAAAACTCTTGGAGAGATTAAAAAATCATGAGGAGACTCCAAA
CTTTAAGTATGAAAAAAACTTTGATCCTTAAGACCCTCTTGTGGTTTTTATTTTTTATCTGGTTTTGTGG
TCTTCGTGGGTCGGCATGGCATCTCCACCTCCTCGCGGTCCGACCTGGGCATCCGAAGGAGGACGTCGTC
CACTCGGATGGCTAAGGGAGGGGCCCCCGCGGGGCTGCTAACAAAGCCCGAAAGGAAGCTGAGTTGGCTG
CTGCCACCGCTGAGCAATAACTAGCATAACCCCTTGGGGCCTCTAAACGGGTCTTGAGGGGTTTTTTGCT
GAAAGGAGGAACTATATCCGGATCGAGACCTCGATACTAGTGCGGTGGAGCTCCAGCTTTTGTTCCCTTT
AGTGAGGGTTAATTTCGAGCTTGGCGTAATCATGGTCATAGCTGTTTCCTGTGTGAAATTGTTATCCGCT
CACAATTCCACACAACATACGAGCCGGAAGCATAAAGTGTAAAGCCTGGGGTGCCTAATGAGTGAGCTAA
CTCACATTAATTGCGTTGCGCTCACTGCCCGCTTTCCAGTCGGGAAACCTGTCGTGCCAGCTGCATTAAT
GAATCGGCCAACGCGCGGGGAGAGGCGGTTTGCGTATTGGGCGCTCTTCCGCTTCCTCGCTCACTGACTC
GCTGCGCTCGGTCGTTCGGCTGCGGCGAGCGGTATCAGCTCACTCAAAGGCGGTAATACGGTTATCCACA
GAATCAGGGGATAACGCAGGAAAGAACATGTGAGCAAAAGGCCAGCAAAAGGCCAGGAACCGTAAAAAGG
CCGCGTTGCTGGCGTTTTTCCATAGGCTCCGCCCCCCTGACGAGCATCACAAAAATCGACGCTCAAGTCA
GAGGTGGCGAAACCCGACAGGACTATAAAGATACCAGGCGTTTCCCCCTGGAAGCTCCCTCGTGCGCTCT
CCTGTTCCGACCCTGCCGCTTACCGGATACCTGTCCGCCTTTCTCCCTTCGGGAAGCGTGGCGCTTTCTC
ATAGCTCACGCTGTAGGTATCTCAGTTCGGTGTAGGTCGTTCGCTCCAAGCTGGGCTGTGTGCACGAACC
CCCCGTTCAGCCCGACCGCTGCGCCTTATCCGGTAACTATCGTCTTGAGTCCAACCCGGTAAGACACGAC
TTATCGCCACTGGCAGCAGCCACTGGTAACAGGATTAGCAGAGCGAGGTATGTAGGCGGTGCTACAGAGT
TCTTGAAGTGGTGGCCTAACTACGGCTACACTAGAAGAACAGTATTTGGTATCTGCGCTCTGCTGAAGCC
AGTTACCTTCGGAAAAAGAGTTGGTAGCTCTTGATCCGGCAAACAAACCACCGCTGGTAGCGGTGGTTTT
TTTGTTTGCAAGCAGCAGATTACGCGCAGAAAAAAAGGATCTCAAGAAGATCCTTTGATCTTTTCTACGG
GGTCTGACGCTCAGTGGAACGAAAACTCACGTTAAGGGATTTTGGTCATGAGATTATCAAAAAGGATCTT
CACCTAGATCCTTTTAAATTAAAAATGAAGTTTTAAATCAATCTAAAGTATATATGAGTAAACTTGGTCT
GACAGTTACCAATGCTTAATCAGTGAGGCACCTATCTCAGCGATCTGTCTATTTCGTTCATCCATAGTTG
CCTGACTCCCCGTCGTGTAGATAACTACGATACGGGAGGGCTTACCATCTGGCCCCAGTGCTGCAATGAT
ACCGCGAGACCCACGCTCACCGGCTCCAGATTTATCAGCAATAAACCAGCCAGCCGGAAGGGCCGAGCGC
AGAAGTGGTCCTGCAACTTTATCCGCCTCCATCCAGTCTATTAATTGTTGCCGGGAAGCTAGAGTAAGTA
GTTCGCCAGTTAATAGTTTGCGCAACGTTGTTGCCATTGCTACAGGCATCGTGGTGTCACGCTCGTCGTT
TGGTATGGCTTCATTCAGCTCCGGTTCCCAACGATCAAGGCGAGTTACATGATCCCCCATGTTGTGCAAA
AAAGCGGTTAGCTCCTTCGGTCCTCCGATCGTTGTCAGAAGTAAGTTGGCCGCAGTGTTATCACTCATGG
TTATGGCAGCACTGCATAATTCTCTTACTGTCATGCCATCCGTAAGATGCTTTTCTGTGACTGGTGAGTA
CTCAACCAAGTCATTCTGAGAATAGTGTATGCGGCGACCGAGTTGCTCTTGCCCGGCGTCAATACGGGAT
AATACCGCGCCACATAGCAGAACTTTAAAAGTGCTCATCATTGGAAAACGTTCTTCGGGGCGAAAACTCT
CAAGGATCTTACCGCTGTTGAGATCCAGTTCGATGTAACCCACTCGTGCACCCAACTGATCTTCAGCATC
TTTTACTTTCACCAGCGTTTCTGGGTGAGCAAAAACAGGAAGGCAAAATGCCGCAAAAAAGGGAATAAGG
GCGACACGGAAATGTTGAATACTCATACTCTTCCTTTTTCAATATTATTGAAGCATTTATCAGGGTTATT
GTCTCATGAGCGGATACATATTTGAATGTATTTAGAAAAATAAACAAATAGGGGTTCCGCGCACATTTCC
CCGAAAAGTGC
